>Addgene plasmid #131603 | pMXs-Bmi1 | addgene full sequence | sequence record 265963 | Addgene NGS Result
AATGAAAGACCCCACCTGTAGGTTTGGCAAGCTAGCTTAAGTAACGCCATTTTGCAAGGCATGGAAAAAT
ACATAACTGAGAATAGAAAAGTTCAGATCAAGGTCAGGAACAGATGGAACAGCTGAATATGGGCCAAACA
GGATATCTGTGGTAAGCAGTTCCTGCCCCGGCTCAGGGCCAAGAACAGATGGAACAGCTGAATATGGGCC
AAACAGGATATCTGTGGTAAGCAGTTCCTGCCCCGGCTCAGGGCCAAGAACAGATGGTCCCCAGATGCGG
TCCAGCCCTCAGCAGTTTCTAGAGAACCATCAGATGTTTCCAGGGTGCCCCAAGGACCTGAAATGACCCT
GTGCCTTATTTGAACTAACCAATCAGTTCGCTTCTCGCTTCTGTTCGCGCGCTTCTGCTCCCCGAGCTCA
ATAAAAGAGCCCACAACCCCTCACTCGGCGCGCCAGTCCTCCGATTGACTGAGTCGCCCGGGTACCCGTG
TATCCAATAAACCCTCTTGCAGTTGCATCCGACTTGTGGTCTCGCTGTTCCTTGGGAGGGTCTCCTCTGA
GTGATTGACTACCCGTCAGCGGGGGTCTTTCATTTGGGGGCTCGTCCGGGATCGGGAGACCCCTGCCCAG
GGACCACCGACCCACCACCGGGAGGTAAGCTGGCCAGCAACTTATCTGTGTCTGTCCGATTGTCTAGTGT
CTATGACTGATTTTATGCGCCTGCGTCGGTACTAGTTAGCTAACTAGCTCTGTATCTGGCGGACCCGTGG
TGGAACTGACGAGTTCGGAACACCCGGCCGCAACCCTGGGAGACGTCCCAGGGACTTCGGGGGCCGTTTT
TGTGGCCCGACCTGAGTCCAAAAATCCCGATCGTTTTGGACTCTTTGGTGCACCCCCCTAATAGGAGGGA
TATGTGGTTCTGGTAGGAGACGAGAACCTAAAACAGTTCCCGCCTCCGTCTGAATTTTTGCTTTCGGTTT
GGGACCGAAGCCGCGCCGCGCGTCTTGTCTGCTGCAGCATCGTTCTGTGTTGTCTCTGTCTGACTGTGTT
TCTGTATTTGTCTGAAAATTAGGGCCAGACTGTTACCACTCCCTTAAGTTTGACCTTAGGTCACTGGAAA
GATGTCGAGCGGATCGCTCACAACCAGTCGGTAGATGTCAAGAAGAGACGTTGGGTTACCTTCTGCTCTG
CAGAATGGCCAACCTTTAACGTCGGATGGCCGCGAGACGGCACCTTTAACCGAGACCTCATCACCCAGGT
TAAGATCAAGGTCTTTTCACCTGGCCCGCATGGACACCCAGACCAGGTCCCCTACATCGTGACCTGGGAA
GCCTTGGCTTTTGACCCCCCTCCCTGGGTCAAGCCCTTTGTACACCCTAAGCCTCCGCCTCCTCTTCCTC
CATCCGCCCCGTCTCTCCCCCTTGAACCTCCTCGTTCGACCCCGCCTCGATCCTCCCTTTATCCAGCCCT
CACTCCTTCTCTAGGCGCCCCCATATGGCCATATGAGATCTTATATGGGGCACCCCCGCCCCTTGTAAAC
TTCCCTGACCCTGACATGACAAGAGTTACTAACAGCCCCTCTCTCCAAGCTCACTTACAGGCTCTCTACT
TAGTCCAGCACGAAGTCTGGAGACCTCTGGCGGCAGCCTACCAAGAACAACTGGACCGACCGGTGGTACC
TCACCCTTACCGAGTCGGCGACACAGTGTGGGTCCGCCGACACCAGACTAAGAACCTAGAACCTCGCTGG
AAAGGACCTTACACAGTCCTGCTGACCACCCCCACCGCCCTCAAAGTAGACGGCATCGCAGCTTGGATAC
ACGCCGCCCACGTGAAGGCTGCCGACCCCGGGGGTGGACCATCCTCTAGACTGCCGGATCTAGCTAGTTA
ATTAAGGATCTCGAGCTCAAGCTTCGAATTCGCTAGCATGCATCGAACAACCAGAATCAAGATCACTGAG
CTAAATCCCCACTTAATGTGTGTCCTGTGTGGAGGGTACTTCATTGATGCCACTACCATAATAGAATGTC
TACATTCCTTCTGTAAAACATGTATTGTACGTTACTTGGAGACCAGCAAGTATTGTCCTATTTGTGATGT
CCAGGTTCACAAAACCAGACCACTCCTGAACATAAGGTCAGATAAAACTCTTCAAGATATTGTATACAAA
TTAGTCCCAGGGCTTTTCAAAAATGAGATGAAGAGAAGAAGAGATTTTTATGCAGCTCACCCGTCAGCTG
ATGCTGCCAATGGCTCCAATGAAGACCGAGGAGAAGTTGCGGATGAGGAGAAGAGGATTATAACTGATGA
TGAGATAATAAGCTTGTCTATTGAGTTCTTTGATCAGAGCAGATTGGATCGGAAAGTAAATAAAGAGAAG
CCTAAGGAAGAGGTGAATGATAAAAGGTACTTACGATGCCCAGCAGCAATGACTGTGATGCACTTGAGAA
AGTTTCTCAGGAGTAAAATGGACATACCCAATACTTTCCAGATTGACGTCATGTATGAAGAGGAACCTTT
AAAGGATTACTACACGCTAATGGACATTGCCTACATTTATACCTGGAGAAGAAATGGCCCACTACCTTTG
AAATACAGAGTTCGGCCAACTTGCAAAAGAATGAAGATGAGTCACCAGAGGGATGGACTGACGAATGCTG
GAGAGCTGGAAAGTGACTCTGGGAGTGACAAGGCCAACAGCCCAGCCGGAGGTGTTCCCTCCACCTCTTC
CTGTTTGCCCAGTCCCAGCACTCCAGTGCAGTCTCCTCACCCACAGTTCCCTCACATTTCCAGTACCATG
AATGGAACCAGCAACAGCCCCAGTGCTAACCACCAATCTTCCTTTGCCAGTAGACCTCGAAAATCATCAC
TAAATGGGTCATCAGCAACTTCATCTGGTTAGGCTAGCGTTAACTGGATCCGTTAACGCGGCCGCCAGCA
CAGTGGTCGACGATAAAATAAAAGATTTTATTTAGTCTCCAGAAAAAGGGGGGAATGAAAGACCCCACCT
GTAGGTTTGGCAAGCTAGCTTAAGTAACGCCATTTTGCAAGGCATGGAAAAATACATAACTGAGAATAGA
GAAGTTCAGATCAAGGTCAGGAACAGATGGAACAGCTGAATATGGGCCAAACAGGATATCTGTGGTAAGC
AGTTCCTGCCCCGGCTCAGGGCCAAGAACAGATGGAACAGCTGAATATGGGCCAAACAGGATATCTGTGG
TAAGCAGTTCCTGCCCCGGCTCAGGGCCAAGAACAGATGGTCCCCAGATGCGGTCCAGCCCTCAGCAGTT
TCTAGAGAACCATCAGATGTTTCCAGGGTGCCCCAAGGACCTGAAATGACCCTGTGCCTTATTTGAACTA
ACCAATCAGTTCGCTTCTCGCTTCTGTTCGCGCGCTTCTGCTCCCCGAGCTCAATAAAAGAGCCCACAAC
CCCTCACTCGGGGCGCCAGTCCTCCGATTGACTGAGTCGCCCGGGTACCCGTGTATCCAATAAACCCTCT
TGCAGTTGCATCCGACTTGTGGTCTCGCTGTTCCTTGGGAGGGTCTCCTCTGAGTGATTGACTACCCGTC
AGCGGGGGTCTTTCACATGCAGCATGTATCAAAATTAATTTGGTTTTTTTTCTTAAGTATTTACATTAAA
TGGCCATAGTTGCATTAATGAATCGGCCAACGCGCGGGGAGAGGCGGTTTGCGTATTGGGCGCTCTTCCG
CTTCCTCGCTCACTGACTCGCTGCGCTCGGTCGTTCGGCTGCGGCGAGCGGTATCAGCTCACTCAAAGGC
GGTAATACGGTTATCCACAGAATCAGGGGATAACGCAGGAAAGAACATGTGAGCAAAAGGCCAGCAAAAG
GCCAGGAACCGTAAAAAGGCCGCGTTGCTGGCGTTTTTCCATAGGCTCCGCCCCCCTGACGAGCATCACA
AAAATCGACGCTCAAGTCAGAGGTGGCGAAACCCGACAGGACTATAAAGATACCAGGCGTTTCCCCCTGG
AAGCTCCCTCGTGCGCTCTCCTGTTCCGACCCTGCCGCTTACCGGATACCTGTCCGCCTTTCTCCCTTCG
GGAAGCGTGGCGCTTTCTCATAGCTCACGCTGTAGGTATCTCAGTTCGGTGTAGGTCGTTCGCTCCAAGC
TGGGCTGTGTGCACGAACCCCCCGTTCAGCCCGACCGCTGCGCCTTATCCGGTAACTATCGTCTTGAGTC
CAACCCGGTAAGACACGACTTATCGCCACTGGCAGCAGCCACTGGTAACAGGATTAGCAGAGCGAGGTAT
GTAGGCGGTGCTACAGAGTTCTTGAAGTGGTGGCCTAACTACGGCTACACTAGAAGAACAGTATTTGGTA
TCTGCGCTCTGCTGAAGCCAGTTACCTTCGGAAAAAGAGTTGGTAGCTCTTGATCCGGCAAACAAACCAC
CGCTGGTAGCGGTGGTTTTTTTGTTTGCAAGCAGCAGATTACGCGCAGAAAAAAAGGATCTCAAGAAGAT
CCTTTGATCTTTTCTACGGGGTCTGACGCTCAGTGGAACGAAAACTCACGTTAAGGGATTTTGGTCATGA
GATTATCAAAAAGGATCTTCACCTAGATCCTTTTGCGGCCGGCCGCAAATCAATCTAAAGTATATATGAG
TAAACTTGGTCTGACAGTTACCAATGCTTAATCAGTGAGGCACCTATCTCAGCGATCTGTCTATTTCGTT
CATCCATAGTTGCCTGACTCCCCGTCGTGTAGATAACTACGATACGGGAGGGCTTACCATCTGGCCCCAG
TGCTGCAATGATACCGCGAGACCCACGCTCACCGGCTCCAGATTTATCAGCAATAAACCAGCCAGCCGGA
AGGGCCGAGCGCAGAAGTGGTCCTGCAACTTTATCCGCCTCCATCCAGTCTATTAATTGTTGCCGGGAAG
CTAGAGTAAGTAGTTCGCCAGTTAATAGTTTGCGCAACGTTGTTGCCATTGCTACAGGCATCGTGGTGTC
ACGCTCGTCGTTTGGTATGGCTTCATTCAGCTCCGGTTCCCAACGATCAAGGCGAGTTACATGATCCCCC
ATGTTGTGCAAAAAAGCGGTTAGCTCCTTCGGTCCTCCGATCGTTGTCAGAAGTAAGTTGGCCGCAGTGT
TATCACTCATGGTTATGGCAGCACTGCATAATTCTCTTACTGTCATGCCATCCGTAAGATGCTTTTCTGT
GACTGGTGAGTACTCAACCAAGTCATTCTGAGAATAGTGTATGCGGCGACCGAGTTGCTCTTGCCCGGCG
TCAATACGGGATAATACCGCGCCACATAGCAGAACTTTAAAAGTGCTCATCATTGGAAAACGTTCTTCGG
GGCGAAAACTCTCAAGGATCTTACCGCTGTTGAGATCCAGTTCGATGTAACCCACTCGTGCACCCAACTG
ATCTTCAGCATCTTTTACTTTCACCAGCGTTTCTGGGTGAGCAAAAACAGGAAGGCAAAATGCCGCAAAA
AAGGGAATAAGGGCGACACGGAAATGTTGAATACTCATACTCTTCCTTTTTCAATATTATTGAAGCATTT
ATCAGGGTTATTGTCTCATGAGCGGATACATATTTGAATGTATTTAGAAAAATAAACAAATAGGGGTTCC
GCGCACATTTCCCCGAAAAGTGCCACCTGCAT
Features (pLannotate 1.2.2; 13 found; start..end, strand, type, name):
      1..594     +  LTR            LTR: long terminal repeat from Moloney murine leukemia virus
    657..856     +  misc_feature   MMLV Ψ: packaging signal of Moloney murine leukemia virus (MMLV)
    908..996     +  misc_feature   MESV Ψ (fragment): packaging signal of murine embryonic stem cell virus
   1073..1489    +  CDS            gag (truncated): truncated Moloney murine leukemia virus (MMLV) gag gene lacking the start codon
   1499..1873    +  misc_feature   pol region: Moloney murine leukemia virus (MMLV) pol region containing the splice acceptor site
   1897..1921    +  misc_feature   MCS (fragment): multiple cloning site
   1928..2899    +  CDS            Bmi1: BMI1_MOUSE - Also known as Bmi-1, Pcgf4. Experimental evidence at protein level: Swiss-Prot protein existence level 1. Component of a Polycomb group (PcG) multiprotein PRC1-like complex, a complex class required to maintain the transcriptionally repressive state of many genes, including Hox genes, throughout development. PcG PRC1 complex acts via chromatin remodeling and modification of histones; it mediates monoubiquitination of histone H2A 'Lys-119', rendering chromatin heritably changed in its expressibility. The complex composed of RNF2, UB2D3 and BMI1 binds nucleosomes, and has activity o
   2994..3115    +  LTR            3' LTR (ΔU3) (fragment): self-inactivating 3' long terminal repeat (LTR) from Moloney murine leukemia virus
   3116..3585    +  LTR            LTR: long terminal repeat from Moloney murine leukemia virus
   3651..3703    -  CDS            lacI (fragment): lac repressor; lacI; The lac repressor binds to the lac operator to inhibit transcription in E. coli. This inhibition can be relieved by adding lactose or isopropyl-β-D-thiogalactopyranoside (IPTG).
   3886..4474    -  rep_origin     ori: high-copy-number ColE1/pMB1/pBR322/pUC origin of replication
   4638..5498    -  CDS            AmpR: β-lactamase; bla; confers resistance to ampicillin, carbenicillin, and related antibiotics
   5499..5603    -  promoter       AmpR promoter: bla
