[The description below was written by a language model from this plasmid's Addgene catalogue record and pLannotate feature annotations shown in this document.]
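Description:
pMXs-Bmi1 is a Moloney murine leukemia virus (MMLV)-based retroviral expression vector built on the pMXs backbone and carrying the mouse Bmi1 coding sequence. In bacteria it is maintained through a high-copy ColE1/pUC-type origin and selected with ampicillin via the β-lactamase gene and its native promoter. The catalogue lists a total size of about 5.55 kb, while the sequenced record is 5,632 nt, a small discrepancy consistent with rounded catalogue figures. The record lists no mammalian selection marker or fluorescent reporter, and none is annotated.

The viral portion runs from a 5′ MMLV LTR through the packaging signal (with an additional annotated fragment resembling the MESV Ψ), a truncated gag segment lacking its start codon that extends the packaging region, and a pol-derived segment containing the splice acceptor. The Bmi1 open reading frame (about 970 bp, cloned between EcoRI and BamHI) follows a remnant of the multiple cloning site and is followed by the 3′ LTR. The 3′ LTR is annotated in two adjoining pieces, one of which matches a ΔU3 reference, but this looks like an annotation split rather than clear evidence of a self-inactivating design. No internal promoter is annotated, so transcription of the insert presumably depends on the 5′ LTR. Because gag, pol and env functions are absent, these must be supplied in trans by a packaging system to produce replication-defective particles that integrate the cassette into dividing target cells.

Bmi1 (Pcgf4) is a Polycomb group component of PRC1-like complexes that maintain transcriptional repression through histone H2A monoubiquitination. The stated purpose is expression of mouse Bmi1 in mammalian cells, and the associated publication concerns inducing a hemogenic program in mouse fibroblasts. This suggests use as one of the factors delivered in such reprogramming experiments, although the record does not state its specific role.
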