Addgene plasmid #131603: pMXs-Bmi1
Purpose: expression of mouse Bmi1 in mammalian cells
Depositing lab: Kateri Moore & Filipe Pereira. Depositing organization: Icahn School of Medicine at Mount Sinai. Publication: Induction of a hemogenic program in mouse fibroblasts. Pereira CF, Chang B, Qiu J, Niu X, Papatsenko D, Hendry CE, Clark NR, Nomura-Kitabayashi A, Kovacic JC, Ma'ayan A, Schaniel C, Lemischka IR, Moore K. Cell Stem Cell. 2013 Aug 1;13(2):205-18. doi: 10.1016/j.stem.2013.05.024. Epub 2013 Jun 13. PubMed 23770078.
Backbone
  Vector backbone: pMXs
  Backbone size w/o insert (bp): 4600
  Total vector size (bp): 5550
  Vector type: Mammalian Expression, Retroviral
Growth in bacteria
  Bacterial resistance: Ampicillin, 100 μg/mL
  Growth temperature: 37°C
  Growth strain: NEB Stable
  Copy number: High Copy
Gene/Insert
  Gene/Insert name: Bmi1
  Species: M. musculus (mouse)
  Insert size (bp): 950
  Entrez Gene: Bmi1 (a.k.a. Bmi-1, Pcgf4)
  Cloning method: Restriction Enzyme; 5′ cloning site EcoRI (unknown if destroyed); 3′ cloning site BamHI (unknown if destroyed)
  Sequencing primers: 5′ gacggcatcgcagcttggat
Terms and licenses: Academic/Nonprofit Terms; Industry Terms: Not Available to Industry
How to cite: pMXs-Bmi1 was a gift from Kateri Moore & Filipe Pereira (Addgene plasmid # 131603 ; http://n2t.net/addgene:131603 ; RRID:Addgene_131603)
